Addgene plasmid #187521: EF_t49202
Purpose: L0 donor EF - Terminator, t49202 terminator from Phaeodactylum tricornutum
Depositing lab: Bernardo Pollak. Publication: Universal loop assembly: open, efficient and cross-kingdom DNA fabrication. Pollak B, Matute T, Nunez I, Cerda A, Lopez C, Vargas V, Kan A, Bielinski V, von Dassow P, Dupont CL, Federici F. Synth Biol (Oxf). 2020;5(1):ysaa001. doi: 10.1093/synbio/ysaa001. Epub 2020 Feb 5. PubMed 32161816.
Backbone
  Vector backbone: pL0R
  Vector type: Synthetic Biology
Growth in bacteria
  Bacterial resistance: Spectinomycin, 50 μg/mL
  Growth temperature: 37°C
  Growth strain: DH5alpha
  Copy number: High Copy
Gene/Insert
  Gene/Insert name: t49202
  Species: Synthetic
  Mutation: -
  Cloning method: Restriction Enzyme; 5′ cloning site BsaI (destroyed during cloning); 3′ cloning site BsaI (destroyed during cloning)
How to cite: EF_t49202 was a gift from Bernardo Pollak (Addgene plasmid # 187521)
