[The description below was written by a language model from this plasmid's Addgene catalogue record and pLannotate feature annotations shown in this document.]
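Description:
EF_t49202 is a level 0 (L0) donor part plasmid from the universal Loop assembly toolkit, a Type IIS restriction enzyme-based system for hierarchical DNA fabrication across different host kingdoms. It is built on the pL0R backbone, a small synthetic-biology vector of about 3 kb that is maintained in E. coli. The feature table shows a high-copy ColE1/pUC-type origin of replication and an aadA gene, which confers resistance to spectinomycin and streptomycin and matches the spectinomycin selection listed in the catalogue. The annotation also picks up a short fragment of a pUC18/19 multiple cloning site and a short fragment resembling the Tn5 transposase coding sequence. Both sit just upstream of aadA and are most likely backbone remnants rather than functional elements.

The payload is t49202, a transcription terminator from the diatom Phaeodactylum tricornutum, although the species field is recorded as synthetic. The automated annotation does not label the terminator itself. It presumably lies in the unannotated region preceding the MCS fragment, but the record does not give its position or length. The part was inserted using BsaI sites that were destroyed during cloning. The "EF" designation indicates the overhang positions that define the terminator slot in the assembly syntax. The plasmid carries no promoter, coding sequence or reporter of its own. It serves as a standardised donor from which the terminator can be released and combined with promoter, coding and tag parts to build transcription units in higher-level Loop vectors, presumably for expression in diatoms such as P. tricornutum.
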