Features (pLannotate 1.2.2; 4 found; start..end, strand, type, name):
   1272..1304    +  misc_feature   MCS (fragment): pUC18/19 multiple cloning site
   1305..1421    +  CDS            tnpA (fragment): TN5P_ECOLX - Also known as tnp. Experimental evidence at protein level: Swiss-Prot protein existence level 1. Mediates transposition of transposon Tn5 by a 'cut and paste' mechanism. First, the monomeric transposase binds the 19 bp inverted DNA repeats flanking the transposon. Then, dimerization of the DNA- bound transposase creates a synaptic DNA complex. After nicking of the first DNA strand, excision of the transposon proceeds through a series of intermediates. The transposase then mediates the insertion of the transposon at a new site by strand transfer. The activity of the wild- type tran
   1453..2241    +  CDS            aadA: S3AD_ECOLX - Experimental evidence at protein level: Swiss-Prot protein existence level 1. Mediates bacterial resistance to the antibiotics streptomycin and spectinomycin. From Escherichia coli.
   2335..2923    +  rep_origin     ori: high-copy-number ColE1/pMB1/pBR322/pUC origin of replication
>Addgene plasmid #187521 | EF_t49202 | addgene full sequence | sequence record 368773 | Addgene NGS Result
GGGTGGAAGGGCTCGGAGTTGTGGTAATCTATGTATCCTGGTGGTCTCAAGCGAATCGCATCGACGGTCT
TCCGGATGCATGCATCCGGGAAGGCGTGTCCTCCGAACGGCACAATTGTGCAGATTCGTTGGTACCACGA
GTACGGGACACACCCGGAGGACTGCCGTACCTTTGCCGACGCGTCCAAACGGTACACACACACACACAGA
GCCTTGGTACTCGTTTCTACTTCTGCCGCGCTGTACACGGGCGGATGGTCGTACGGACGGAGTGGGAAGG
AGCAAATTTTCTTCAGGAAGCACATTCTTGGCATTCGACGAACCGAAATCAATCTACCAACTCGGGTGTG
TGTGTATGGATGTGGCCCACTCTATTGCCCGGGAGGTGTATACCTACTGTTGGACGTAATAGCAGCACAT
GTCTGTATCTCTGTACAGTTATATAATTCTTATTCTCTACTTCGGCAACTCCCGTGAACCGACCCGGGGA
TCACATAGGACCACGACAAGACACATGCCGACGGAAATAAGGAGCGTCTCGCGACGCGTCTTTCACACAC
ACAAACTCTCACTTTTTAAAGAGCGAGCGCACCGGCCACCACGGCCACGGCGAAGGGCACCGCCGCCGCG
CACACGTTGGCCAACGTGGCCCCCGAACCAGGCAAAGGGGGGAGGACAATCTCGTTACGAAAGGCTTGCA
TCTGGAGCGTCTCCTGCAACTCGCGTGTGGGCTGGACTTTCGCACGCAACTTGCGGGCAGTACGTCCCAC
AGACATGACCGCGTCGCCGCTGATTTCCACAATCAAGTTGGTCGTGGCTTCATTCGCGAAAATGGCGTAC
ACAATCACGTCCACATGGATGCACTCGTTGGCCGGGCACTCGGCATCTGCGGTGGCAATGCCGTACAAAC
CGGTGGCTCCCGGAGCGGCGCTGCCACCCGTAATGATCGCCTGAACAACGTCGGGGTCGGGAACGGTGGC
CGTGAAGGTAAGCTCGTCGATCGAAAAGCTGAGACCTGAGACGAGACGAGACAGCCTGAGAATGGATGCG
AGTAATGAGCTCGGCACAAAATCACCACTCGATACAGGCAGCCCATCAGTCCGGGACGGCGTCAGCGGGA
GAGCCGTTGTAAGGCGGCAGACTTTGCTCATGTTACCGATGCTATTCGGAAGAACGGCAACTAAGCTGCC
GGGTTTGAAACACGGATGATCTCGCGGAGGGTAGCATGTTGATTGTAACGATGACAGAGCGTTGCTGCCT
GTGATCACCGCTCCTCTAGAGTCGACTTGCAGGCATGCAAGCTTAGCAAGCGAACCGGAATTGCCAGCTG
GGGCGCCCTCTGGTAAGGTTGGGAAGCCCTGCAAAGTAAACTGGATGGCTTTCTTGCCGCCAAGGATCTG
ATGGCGCAGGGGATCAATATCTGATCAAGAGACAGGATGAGGATCGTTTCGCATGAGGGAAGCGGTGATC
GCCGAAGTATCGACTCAACTATCAGAGGTAGTTGGCGTCATCGAGCGCCATCTCGAACCGACGTTGCTGG
CCGTACATTTGTACGGCTCCGCAGTGGATGGCGGCCTGAAGCCACACAGTGATATTGATTTGCTGGTTAC
GGTGACCGTAAGGCTTGATGAAACAACGCGGCGAGCTTTGATCAACGACCTTTTGGAAACTTCGGCTTCC
CCTGGAGAGAGTGAGATTCTCCGCGCTGTAGAAGTCACCATTGTTGTGCACGACGACATCATTCCGTGGC
GTTATCCAGCTAAGCGCGAACTGCAATTTGGAGAATGGCAGCGCAATGACATTCTTGCTGGTATCTTCGA
GCCAGCCACGATCGACATTGATCTGGCTATCTTGCTGACAAAAGCAAGAGAACATAGCGTTGCCTTGGTA
GGTCCAGCGGCGGAGGAACTCTTTGATCCGGTTCCTGAACAGGATCTATTTGAGGCGCTAAATGAAACCT
TAACGCTATGGAACTCGCCGCCCGACTGGGCTGGCGATGAGCGAAATGTAGTGCTTACGTTGTCCCGCAT
TTGGTACAGCGCAGTAACCGGCAAAATCGCGCCGAAGGATGTCGCTGCCGACTGGGCAATGGAGCGCCTG
CCGGCCCAGTATCAGCCCGTCATACTTGAAGCTAGACAGGCTTATCTTGGACAAGAAGAAGATCGCTTGG
CCTCGCGCGCAGATCAGTTGGAAGAATTTGTCCACTACGTGAAAGGCGAGATCACCAAGGTAGTCGGCAA
ATAATAATCACCTAGAATGCATGACCAAAATCCCTTAACGTGAGTTTTCGTTCCACTGAGCGTCAGACCC
CGTAGAAAAGATCAAAGGATCTTCTTGAGATCCTTTTTTTCTGCGCGTAATCTGCTGCTTGCAAACAAAA
AAACCACCGCTACCAGCGGTGGTTTGTTTGCCGGATCAAGAGCTACCAACTCTTTTTCCGAAGGTAACTG
GCTTCAGCAGAGCGCAGATACCAAATACTGTTCTTCTAGTGTAGCCGTAGTTAGGCCACCACTTCAAGAA
CTCTGTAGCACCGCCTACATACCTCGCTCTGCTAATCCTGTTACCAGTGGCTGCTGCCAGTGGCGATAAG
TCGTGTCTTACCGGGTTGGACTCAAGACGATAGTTACCGGATAAGGCGCAGCGGTCGGGCTGAACGGGGG
GTTCGTGCACACAGCCCAGCTTGGAGCGAACGACCTACACCGAACTGAGATACCTACAGCGTGAGCTATG
AGAAAGCGCCACGCTTCCCGAAGGGAGAAAGGCGGACAGGTATCCGGTAAGCGGCAGGGTCGGAACAGGA
GAGCGCACGAGGGAGCTTCCAGGGGGAAACGCCTGGTATCTTTATAGTCCTGTCGGGTTTCGCCACCTCT
GACTTGAGCGTCGATTTTTGTGATGCTCGTCAGGGGGGCGGAGCCTATGGAAAAACGCCAGCAACGCGGC
CTTTTTACGGTTCCTGGCCTTTTGCTGGCCTTTTGCTCACATGTTCTTTCCTGCGTTATCCCCTGATTCT
GT
